Addgene plasmid #178684: A1-LCD-30G+30S
Purpose: Bacterial expression of N-terminally 6His tagged A1-LCD with thirty Gly residues replaced with Ser (LCD: low-complexity domain, aa 186-320)
Depositing lab: Tanja Mittag. Depositing organization: St. Jude Children's Research Hospital. Publication: Deciphering how naturally occurring sequence features impact the phase behaviours of disordered prion-like domains. Bremer A, Farag M, Borcherds WM, Peran I, Martin EW, Pappu RV, Mittag T. Nat Chem. 2022 Feb;14(2):196-207. doi: 10.1038/s41557-021-00840-w. Epub 2021 Dec 20. PubMed 34931046.
Backbone
  Vector backbone: pDEST17
  Vector type: Bacterial Expression
Growth in bacteria
  Bacterial resistance: Ampicillin, 100 μg/mL
  Growth temperature: 37°C
  Growth strain: DH5alpha
  Copy number: Low Copy
Gene/Insert
  Gene/Insert name: A1-LCD-30G+30S
  Species: H. sapiens (human)
  Mutation: thirty Gly residues replaced with Ser
  Entrez Gene: HNRNPA1 (a.k.a. ALS19, ALS20, HNRPA1, HNRPA1L3, IBMPFD3, MPD3, UP 1, hnRNP A1, hnRNP-A1)
  Tag / fusion protein: 6xHis (N terminal on insert)
  Cloning method: Gateway Cloning
Terms and licenses: Academic/Nonprofit Terms; Industry Terms: Not Available to Industry
How to cite: A1-LCD-30G+30S was a gift from Tanja Mittag (Addgene plasmid # 178684 ; http://n2t.net/addgene:178684 ; RRID:Addgene_178684)
