[The description below was written by a language model from this plasmid's Addgene catalogue record and pLannotate feature annotations shown in this document.]
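Description:
A1-LCD-30G+30S is a bacterial expression plasmid built on the Gateway destination vector pDEST17, encoding a variant of the low-complexity domain (LCD, residues 186–320) of human hnRNP A1 (HNRNPA1) in which thirty glycine residues have been replaced with serine. The 5,131 nt sequence record shows a pBR322-type backbone: a ColE1/pMB1 origin accompanied by the rop gene and the bom mobility region, consistent with the low copy number listed, and a β-lactamase gene with its own promoter for ampicillin selection. Fragments of the tetracycline efflux gene and the tet promoter are also annotated. These appear to be interrupted backbone remnants, and the record lists only ampicillin resistance.

The expression cassette runs from a T7 promoter and the phage T7 gene 10 ribosome binding site into an N-terminal histidine tag. The annotation tool labels this tag as a fragment of an 8xHis tag, matching the 6xHis tag in the catalogue entry. An attB1 site left by Gateway recombination follows, then a partial match to a TEV protease recognition site immediately upstream of the insert, which would allow removal of the tag after purification. The insert spans the sequence origin and is annotated by homology as a fragment of the HNRNPA1L2 paralogue, probably because of sequence similarity to the mutated A1 LCD. It is followed by attB2 and the T7 terminator. Expression therefore requires a host that supplies T7 RNA polymerase.

The construct is intended for producing recombinant, His-tagged LCD protein. The associated work concerns how sequence features of disordered prion-like domains shape their phase behaviour, and this variant tests the effect of glycine-to-serine substitution.
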