Features (pLannotate 1.2.2; 18 found; start..end, strand, type, name):
    187..203     -  CDS            TEV site (fragment): tobacco etch virus (TEV) protease recognition and cleavage site
    209..233     -  protein_bind   attB1: mutant version of attB; recombination site for the Gateway® BP reaction BP Clonase™
    242..262     -  CDS            8xHis (fragment): 8xHis affinity tag
    280..302     -  RBS            RBS: efficient ribosome binding site from bacteriophage T7 gene 10 (Olins and Rangwala, 1989)
    334..352     -  promoter       T7 promoter: promoter for bacteriophage T7 RNA polymerase
    374..1278    +  CDS            TcR (fragment): tetracycline efflux protein; tet; confers resistance to tetracycline
   1520..1900    -  CDS            YPB1_ECOLX: Protein predicted: Swiss-Prot protein existence level 4. From Escherichia coli.
   1917..2108    +  CDS            rop: Rop protein, which maintains plasmids at low copy number; rop
   2210..2349    +  misc_feature   bom: basis of mobility region from pBR322
   2535..3123    -  rep_origin     ori: high-copy-number ColE1/pMB1/pBR322/pUC origin of replication
   3294..4154    -  CDS            AmpR: β-lactamase; bla; confers resistance to ampicillin, carbenicillin, and related antibiotics
   4155..4259    -  promoter       AmpR promoter: bla
   4372..4400    +  promoter       tet promoter: E. coli promoter for tetracycline efflux protein gene
   4448..4740    +  CDS            TcR (fragment): tetracycline efflux protein; tet; confers resistance to tetracycline
   4766..4813    -  terminator     T7 terminator: transcription terminator for bacteriophage T7 RNA polymerase
   4821..4870    -  CDS            SET1 (fragment): solubility-enhancement tag derived from T7 phage gene 10B
   4880..4904    +  protein_bind   attB2: mutant version of attB; recombination site for the Gateway® BP reaction BP Clonase™
   4909..182     -  CDS            HNRNPA1L2 (fragment) (across the origin): RA1L2_HUMAN - Also known as HNRNPA1L. Experimental evidence at transcript level: Swiss-Prot protein existence level 2. Involved in the packaging of pre-mRNA into hnRNP particles, transport of poly(A) mRNA from the nucleus to the cytoplasm and may modulate splice site selection. From Homo sapiens (Human).
>Addgene plasmid #178684 | A1-LCD-30G+30S | addgene full sequence | sequence record 356310 | Addgene NGS Result
CTATTATAGCTATCGCTACTACCGCTATAACCGCTACCACTACGACTACCTGAAAAACCGCTACGACCAC
TAAAATTGCCACTGCGACCAAAATTATCATTGCCGCTAAAGCTACCTGAACGGCTACCGCTAAAATTACC
GCTGCTGCTACGGCTACGCTGGCTGCTGCTTGCGCTTGCCATGCTACCCTGAAAATACAGGTTCTCGAAG
CCTGCTTTTTTGTACAAACTTGTTGATTCGAGGTGATGGTGATGGTGATGGTAGTACGACATATGTATAT
CTCCTTCTTAAAGTTAAACAAAATTATTTCTAGAGGGAAACCGTTGTGGTCTCCCTATAGTGAGTCGTAT
TAATTTCGCGGGATCGAGATCTCGATCCTCTACGCCGGACGCATCGTGGCCGGCATCACCGGCGCCACAG
GTGCGGTTGCTGGCGCCTATATCGCCGACATCACCGATGGGGAAGATCGGGCTCGCCACTTCGGGCTCAT
GAGCGCTTGTTTCGGCGTGGGTATGGTGGCAGGCCCCGTGGCCGGGGGACTGTTGGGCGCCATCTCCTTG
CATGCACCATTCCTTGCGGCGGCGGTGCTCAACGGCCTCAACCTACTACTGGGCTGCTTCCTAATGCAGG
AGTCGCATAAGGGAGAGCGTCGATCGACCGATGCCCTTGAGAGCCTTCAACCCAGTCAGCTCCTTCCGGT
GGGCGCGGGGCATGACTATCGTCGCCGCACTTATGACTGTCTTCTTTATCATGCAACTCGTAGGACAGGT
GCCGGCAGCGCTCTGGGTCATTTTCGGCGAGGACCGCTTTCGCTGGAGCGCGACGATGATCGGCCTGTCG
CTTGCGGTATTCGGAATCTTGCACGCCCTCGCTCAAGCCTTCGTCACTGGTCCCGCCACCAAACGTTTCG
GCGAGAAGCAGGCCATTATCGCCGGCATGGCGGCCGACGCGCTGGGCTACGTCTTGCTGGCGTTCGCGAC
GCGAGGCTGGATGGCCTTCCCCATTATGATTCTTCTCGCTTCCGGCGGCATCGGGATGCCCGCGTTGCAG
GCCATGCTGTCCAGGCAGGTAGATGACGACCATCAGGGACAGCTTCAAGGATCGCTCGCGGCTCTTACCA
GCCTAACTTCGATCATTGGACCGCTGATCGTCACGGCGATTTATGCCGCCTCGGCGAGCACATGGAACGG
GTTGGCATGGATTGTAGGCGCCGCCCTATACCTTGTCTGCCTCCCCGCGTTGCGTCGCGGTGCATGGAGC
CGGGCCACCTCGACCTGAATGGAAGCCGGCGGCACCTCGCTAACGGATTCACCACTCCAAGAATTGGAGC
CAATCAATTCTTGCGGAGAACTGTGAATGCGCAAACCAACCCTTGGCAGAACATATCCATCGCGTCCGCC
ATCTCCAGCAGCCGCACGCGGCGCATCTCGGGCAGCGTTGGGTCCTGGCCACGGGTGCGCATGATCGTGC
TCCTGTCGTTGAGGACCCGGCTAGGCTGGCGGGGTTGCCTTACTGGTTAGCAGAATGAATCACCGATACG
CGAGCGAACGTGAAGCGACTGCTGCTGCAAAACGTCTGCGACCTGAGCAACAACATGAATGGTCTTCGGT
TTCCGTGTTTCGTAAAGTCTGGAAACGCGGAAGTCAGCGCCCTGCACCATTATGTTCCGGATCTGCATCG
CAGGATGCTGCTGGCTACCCTGTGGAACACCTACATCTGTATTAACGAAGCGCTGGCATTGACCCTGAGT
GATTTTTCTCTGGTCCCGCCGCATCCATACCGCCAGTTGTTTACCCTCACAACGTTCCAGTAACCGGGCA
TGTTCATCATCAGTAACCCGTATCGTGAGCATCCTCTCTCGTTTCATCGGTATCATTACCCCCATGAACA
GAAATCCCCCTTACACGGAGGCATCAGTGACCAAACAGGAAAAAACCGCCCTTAACATGGCCCGCTTTAT
CAGAAGCCAGACATTAACGCTTCTGGAGAAACTCAACGAGCTGGACGCGGATGAACAGGCAGACATCTGT
GAATCGCTTCACGACCACGCTGATGAGCTTTACCGCAGCTGCCTCGCGCGTTTCGGTGATGACGGTGAAA
ACCTCTGACACATGCAGCTCCCGGAGACGGTCACAGCTTGTCTGTAAGCGGATGCCGGGAGCAGACAAGC
CCGTCAGGGCGCGTCAGCGGGTGTTGGCGGGTGTCGGGGCGCAGCCATGACCCAGTCACGTAGCGATAGC
GGAGTGTATACTGGCTTAACTATGCGGCATCAGAGCAGATTGTACTGAGAGTGCACCATTGCGGTGTGAA
ATACCGCACAGATGCGTAAGGAGAAAATACCGCATCAGGCGCTCTTCCGCTTCCTCGCTCACTGACTCGC
TGCGCTCGGTCGTTCGGCTGCGGCGAGCGGTATCAGCTCACTCAAAGGCGGTAATACGGTTATCCACAGA
ATCAGGGGATAACGCAGGAAAGAACATGTGAGCAAAAGGCCAGCAAAAGGCCAGGAACCGTAAAAAGGCC
GCGTTGCTGGCGTTTTTCCATAGGCTCCGCCCCCCTGACGAGCATCACAAAAATCGACGCTCAAGTCAGA
GGTGGCGAAACCCGACAGGACTATAAAGATACCAGGCGTTTCCCCCTGGAAGCTCCCTCGTGCGCTCTCC
TGTTCCGACCCTGCCGCTTACCGGATACCTGTCCGCCTTTCTCCCTTCGGGAAGCGTGGCGCTTTCTCAT
AGCTCACGCTGTAGGTATCTCAGTTCGGTGTAGGTCGTTCGCTCCAAGCTGGGCTGTGTGCACGAACCCC
CCGTTCAGCCCGACCGCTGCGCCTTATCCGGTAACTATCGTCTTGAGTCCAACCCGGTAAGACACGACTT
ATCGCCACTGGCAGCAGCCACTGGTAACAGGATTAGCAGAGCGAGGTATGTAGGCGGTGCTACAGAGTTC
TTGAAGTGGTGGCCTAACTACGGCTACACTAGAAGGACAGTATTTGGTATCTGCGCTCTGCTGAAGCCAG
TTACCTTCGGAAAAAGAGTTGGTAGCTCTTGATCCGGCAAACAAACCACCGCTGGTAGCGGTGGTTTTTT
TGTTTGCAAGCAGCAGATTACGCGCAGAAAAAAAGGATCTCAAGAAGATCCTTTGATCTTTTCTACGGGG
TCTGACGCTCAGTGGAACGAAAACTCACGTTAAGGGATTTTGGTCATGAGATTATCAAAAAGGATCTTCA
CCTAGATCCTTTTAAATTAAAAATGAAGTTTTAAATCAATCTAAAGTATATATGAGTAAACTTGGTCTGA
CAGTTACCAATGCTTAATCAGTGAGGCACCTATCTCAGCGATCTGTCTATTTCGTTCATCCATAGTTGCC
TGACTCCCCGTCGTGTAGATAACTACGATACGGGAGGGCTTACCATCTGGCCCCAGTGCTGCAATGATAC
CGCGAGACCCACGCTCACCGGCTCCAGATTTATCAGCAATAAACCAGCCAGCCGGAAGGGCCGAGCGCAG
AAGTGGTCCTGCAACTTTATCCGCCTCCATCCAGTCTATTAATTGTTGCCGGGAAGCTAGAGTAAGTAGT
TCGCCAGTTAATAGTTTGCGCAACGTTGTTGCCATTGCTGCAGGCATCGTGGTGTCACGCTCGTCGTTTG
GTATGGCTTCATTCAGCTCCGGTTCCCAACGATCAAGGCGAGTTACATGATCCCCCATGTTGTGCAAAAA
AGCGGTTAGCTCCTTCGGTCCTCCGATCGTTGTCAGAAGTAAGTTGGCCGCAGTGTTATCACTCATGGTT
ATGGCAGCACTGCATAATTCTCTTACTGTCATGCCATCCGTAAGATGCTTTTCTGTGACTGGTGAGTACT
CAACCAAGTCATTCTGAGAATAGTGTATGCGGCGACCGAGTTGCTCTTGCCCGGCGTCAACACGGGATAA
TACCGCGCCACATAGCAGAACTTTAAAAGTGCTCATCATTGGAAAACGTTCTTCGGGGCGAAAACTCTCA
AGGATCTTACCGCTGTTGAGATCCAGTTCGATGTAACCCACTCGTGCACCCAACTGATCTTCAGCATCTT
TTACTTTCACCAGCGTTTCTGGGTGAGCAAAAACAGGAAGGCAAAATGCCGCAAAAAAGGGAATAAGGGC
GACACGGAAATGTTGAATACTCATACTCTTCCTTTTTCAATATTATTGAAGCATTTATCAGGGTTATTGT
CTCATGAGCGGATACATATTTGAATGTATTTAGAAAAATAAACAAATAGGGGTTCCGCGCACATTTCCCC
GAAAAGTGCCACCTGACGTCTAAGAAACCATTATTATCATGACATTAACCTATAAAAATAGGCGTATCAC
GAGGCCCTTTCGTCTTCAAGAATTCTCATGTTTGACAGCTTATCATCGATAAGCTTTAATGCGGTAGTTT
ATCACAGTTAAATTGCTAACGCAGTCAGGCACCGTGTATGAAATCTAACAATGCGCTCATCGTCATCCTC
GGCACCGTCACCCTGGATGCTGTAGGCATAGGCTTGGTTATGCCGGTACTGCCGGGCCTCTTGCGGGATA
TCGTCCATTCCGACAGCATCGCCAGTCACTATGGCGTGCTGCTAGCGCTATATGCGTTGATGCAATTTCT
ATGCGCACCCGTTCTCGGAGCACTGTCCGACCGCTTTGGCCGCCGCCCAGTCCTGCTCGCTTCGCTACTT
GGAGCCACTATCGACTACGCGATCATGGCGACCACACCCGTCCTGTGGATATCCGGATATAGTTCCTCCT
TTCAGCAAAAAACCCCTCAAGACCCGTTTAGAGGCCCCAAGGGGTTATGCTAGTTATTGCTCAGCGGTGG
CAGCAGCCAACTCAGCTTCCTTTCGGGCTTTGTTAGCAGCCTCGAATCAACCACTTTGTACAAGAAAGCT
GGGTCTTAAAAACGACGACTGCTGCTATAGCTAGAGCTGCTTGATGAACCGCTATATGAACCCTGATTAC
GCGGTTTGGCAAAATACTGACCGCTTGAACCGCTGCTTGAGCTGCTACGACCGGAAAAATTACCACTTTT
CATCGGACCAAAGTTGCTGCTCTGGTTGTTATAATTGCCGAAATCATTATAGCTGCTGGAACCAGAAAAA
TTGCTGCTGTCATTACCAAAG
